>Addgene plasmid #167791 | MAC_N_SOX10 | addgene full sequence | sequence record 336811 | Addgene NGS Result
GACATTGATTATTGACTAGTTATTAATAGTAATCAATTACGGGGTCATTAGTTCATAGCCCATATATGGA
GTTCCGCGTTACATAACTTACGGTAAATGGCCCGCCTGGCTGACCGCCCAACGACCCCCGCCCATTGACG
TCAATAATGACGTATGTTCCCATAGTAACGCCAATAGGGACTTTCCATTGACGTCAATGGGTGGAGTATT
TACGGTAAACTGCCCACTTGGCAGTACATCAAGTGTATCATATGCCAAGTACGCCCCCTATTGACGTCAA
TGACGGTAAATGGCCCGCCTGGCATTATGCCCAGTACATGACCTTATGGGACTTTCCTACTTGGCAGTAC
ATCTACGTATTAGTCATCGCTATTACCATGGTGATGCGGTTTTGGCAGTACATCAATGGGCGTGGATAGC
GGTTTGACTCACGGGGATTTCCAAGTCTCCACCCCATTGACGTCAATGGGAGTTTGTTTTGGCACCAAAA
TCAACGGGACTTTCCAAAATGTCGTAACAACTCCGCCCCATTGACGCAAATGGGCGGTAGGCGTGTACGG
TGGGAGGTCTATATAAGCAGAGCTCTCCCTATCAGTGATAGAGATCTCCCTATCAGTGATAGAGATCGTC
GACGAGCTCGTTTAGTGAACCGTCAGATCGCCTGGAGACGCCATCCACGCTGTTTTGACCTCCATAGAAG
ACACCGGGACCGATCCAGCCTCCGGACTCTAGCGTTTAAACTTAAGCTTGGTACCGAGCTCGGATCCACT
AGTCCAGTGTGGTGGAATTCTGCAGATATCCAGCACAGTGGCGGCCGCTCGAGACCATGAAGGACAACAC
CGTGCCCCTGAAGCTGATCGCCCTGCTGGCCAACGGCGAGTTCCACTCTGGCGAGCAGCTGGGCGAGACA
CTGGGCATGAGCAGAGCCGCCATCAACAAGCACATCCAGACCCTGCGGGACTGGGGCGTGGACGTGTTCA
CAGTGCCCGGCAAGGGCTACAGCCTGCCCGAGCCCATCCAGCTGCTGAACGCCAAGCAGATCCTGGGCCA
GCTGGATGGCGGATCTGTGGCCGTGCTGCCCGTGATCGACAGCACCAACCAGTATCTGCTCGACCGGATC
GGCGAGCTGAAGTCCGGCGACGCCTGTATCGCCGAGTACCAGCAGGCCGGCAGAGGCGGCAGGGGCAGAA
AGTGGTTCAGCCCCTTCGGCGCCAACCTGTACCTGAGCATGTTCTGGAGACTGGAACAGGGCCCAGCCGC
CGCTATTGGCCTGAGCCTGGTCATCGGCATCGTGATGGCCGAGGTGCTGCGGAAGCTGGGCGCCGACAAA
GTGCGCGTGAAGTGGCCCAACGACCTGTATCTGCAGGACCGGAAGCTGGCCGGCATCCTGGTGGAACTGA
CCGGCAAAACAGGCGACGCCGCCCAGATCGTGATCGGCGCTGGCATCAACATGGCCATGCGGCGGGTGGA
AGAGAGCGTGGTCAACCAGGGCTGGATCACCCTGCAGGAAGCCGGCATCAACCTGGACCGGAACACCCTG
GCCGCCATGCTGATCAGAGAGCTGAGAGCCGCCCTGGAACTGTTCGAGCAGGAAGGCCTGGCCCCCTACC
TGAGCAGATGGGAGAAGCTGGACAACTTCATCAACCGGCCCGTGAAACTGATCATCGGCGACAAAGAGAT
CTTCGGCATCAGCCGGGGCATCGACAAGCAGGGGGCCCTGCTCCTGGAACAGGACGGCATCATCAAGCCC
TGGATGGGCGGCGAGATCAGCCTGCGGAGCGCCGAGAAGTACCCATACGATGTTCCTGACTATGCCGGTA
CCGAGCTCGGATCCACCATGGCTAGCTGGAGCCACCCGCAGTTCGAGAAAGGTGGAGGTTCCGGAGGTGG
ATCGGGAGGTGGATCGTGGAGCCACCCGCAGTTCGAAAAAGCGGCCGATATCACAAGTTTGTACAAAAAA
GCAGGCTCCACCATGGCGGAGGAGCAGGACCTATCGGAGGTGGAGCTGAGCCCCGTGGGCTCGGAGGAGC
CCCGCTGCCTGTCCCCGGGGAGCGCGCCCTCGCTAGGGCCCGACGGCGGCGGCGGCGGATCGGGCCTGCG
AGCCAGCCCGGGGCCAGGCGAGCTGGGCAAGGTCAAGAAGGAGCAGCAGGACGGCGAGGCGGACGATGAC
AAGTTCCCCGTGTGCATCCGCGAGGCCGTCAGCCAGGTGCTCAGCGGCTACGACTGGACGCTGGTGCCCA
TGCCCGTGCGCGTCAACGGCGCCAGCAAAAGCAAGCCGCACGTCAAGCGGCCCATGAACGCCTTCATGGT
GTGGGCTCAGGCAGCGCGCAGGAAGCTCGCGGACCAGTACCCGCACCTGCACAACGCTGAGCTCAGCAAG
ACGCTGGGCAAGCTCTGGAGGCTGCTGAACGAAAGTGACAAGCGCCCCTTCATCGAGGAGGCTGAGCGGC
TCCGTATGCAGCACAAGAAAGACCACCCGGACTACAAGTACCAGCCCAGGCGGCGGAAGAACGGGAAGGC
CGCCCAGGGCGAGGCGGAGTGCCCCGGTGGGGAGGCCGAGCAAGGTGGGACCGCCGCCATCCAGGCCCAC
TACAAGAGCGCCCACTTGGACCACCGGCACCCAGGAGAGGGCTCCCCCATGTCAGATGGGAACCCCGAGC
ACCCCTCAGGCCAGAGCCATGGCCCACCCACCCCTCCAACCACCCCGAAGACAGAGCTGCAGTCGGGCAA
GGCAGACCCGAAGCGGGACGGGCGCTCCATGGGGGAGGGCGGGAAGCCTCACATCGACTTCGGCAACGTG
GACATTGGTGAGATCAGCCACGAGGTAATGTCCAACATGGAGACCTTTGATGTGGCTGAGTTGGACCAGT
ACCTGCCGCCCAATGGGCACCCAGGCCATGTGAGCAGCTACTCAGCAGCCGGCTATGGGCTGGGCAGTGC
CCTGGCCGTGGCCAGTGGACACTCCGCCTGGATCTCCAAGCCACCAGGCGTGGCTCTGCCCACGGTCTCA
CCACCTGGTGTGGATGCCAAAGCCCAGGTGAAGACAGAGACCGCGGGGCCCCAGGGGCCCCCACACTACA
CCGACCAGCCATCCACCTCACAGATCGCCTACACCTCCCTCAGCCTGCCCCACTATGGCTCAGCCTTCCC
CTCCATCTCCCGCCCCCAGTTTGACTACTCTGACCATCAGCCCTCAGGACCCTATTATGGCCACTCGGGC
CAGGCCTCTGGCCTCTACTCGGCCTTCTCCTATATGGGGCCCTCGCAGCGGCCCCTCTACACGGCCATCT
CTGACCCCAGCCCCTCAGGGCCCCAGTCCCACAGCCCCACACACTGGGAGCAGCCAGTATATACGACACT
GTCCCGGCCCTTGGACCCAGCTTTCTTGTACAAAGTGGTGACGTAAGCTAGGGGCCCGTTTAAACCCGCT
GATCAGCCTCGACTGTGCCTTCTAGTTGCCAGCCATCTGTTGTTTGCCCCTCCCCCGTGCCTTCCTTGAC
CCTGGAAGGTGCCACTCCCACTGTCCTTTCCTAATAAAATGAGGAAATTGCATCGCATTGTCTGAGTAGG
TGTCATTCTATTCTGGGGGGTGGGGTGGGGCAGGACAGCAAGGGGGAGGATTGGGAAGACAATAGCAGGC
ATGCTGGGGATGCGGTGGGCTCTATGGCTTCTGAGGCGGAAAGAACCAGCTGGGGCTCTAGGGGGTATCC
CC
[124 nt withheld, positions 3713-3836]
C
[91 nt withheld, positions 3838-3928]
AGGGTGATGGTTCACGTACCTAGAAGTTCCTATTCCGAAGTTCCTATTCTCTAGAAAGTATAGGAACTTC
CTTGGCCAAAAAGCCTGAACTCACCGCGACGTCTGTCGAGAAGTTTCTGATCGAAAAGTTCGACAGCGTC
TCCGACCTGATGCAGCTCTCGGAGGGCGAAGAATCTCGTGCTTTCAGCTTCGATGTAGGAGGGCGTGGAT
ATGTCCTGCGGGTAAATAGCTGCGCCGATGGTTTCTACAAAGATCGTTATGTTTATCGGCACTTTGCATC
GGCCGCGCTCCCGATTCCGGAAGTGCTTGACATTGGGGAATTCAGCGAGAGCCTGACCTATTGCATCTCC
CGCCGTGCACAGGGTGTCACGTTGCAAGACCTGCCTGAAACCGAACTGCCCGCTGTTCTGCAGCCGGTCG
CGGAGGCCATGGATGCGATCGCTGCGGCCGATCTTAGCCAGACGAGCGGGTTCGGCCCATTCGGACCGCA
AGGAATCGGTCAATACACTACATGGCGTGATTTCATATGCGCGATTGCTGATCCCCATGTGTATCACTGG
CAAACTGTGATGGACGACACCGTCAGTGCGTCCGTCGCGCAGGCTCTCGATGAGCTGATGCTTTGGGCCG
AGGACTGCCCCGAAGTCCGGCACCTCGTGCACGCGGATTTCGGCTCCAACAATGTCCTGACGGACAATGG
CCGCATAACAGCGGTCATTGACTGGAGCGAGGCGATGTTCGGGGATTCCCAATACGAGGTCGCCAACATC
TTCTTCTGGAGGCCGTGGTTGGCTTGTATGGAGCAGCAGACGCGCTACTTCGAGCGGAGGCATCCGGAGC
TTGCAGGATCGCCGCGGCTCCGGGCGTATATGCTCCGCATTGGTCTTGACCAACTCTATCAGAGCTTGGT
TGACGGCAATTTCGATGATGCAGCTTGGGCGCAGGGTCGATGCGACGCAATCGTCCGATCCGGAGCCGGG
ACTGTCGGGCGTACACAAATCGCCCGCAGAAGCGCGGCCGTCTGGACCGATGGCTGTGTAGAAGTACTCG
CCGATAGTGGAAACCGACGCCCCAGCACTCGTCCGAGGGCAAAGGAATAGCACGTACTACGAGATTTCGA
TTCCACCGCCGCCTTCTATGAAAGGTTGGGCTTCGGAATCGTTTTCCGGGACGCCGGCTGGATGATCCTC
CAGCGCGGGGATCTCATGCTGGAGTTCTTCGCCCACCCCAACTTGTTTATTGCAGCTTATAATGGTTACA
AATAAAGCAATAGCATCACAAATTTCACAAATAAAGCATTTTTTTCACTGCATTCTAGTTGTGGTTTGTC
CAAACTCATCAATGTATCTTATCATGTCTGTATACCGTCGACCTCTAGCTAGAGCTTGGCGTAATCATGG
TCATAGCTGTTTCCTGTGTGAAATTGTTATCCGCTCACAATTCCACACAACATACGAGCCGGAAGCATAA
AGTGTAAAGCCTGGGGTGCCTAATGAGTGAGCTAACTCACATTAATTGCGTTGCGCTCACTGCCCGCTTT
CCAGTCGGGAAACCTGTCGTGCCAGCTGCATTAATGAATCGGCCAACGCGCGGGGAGAGGCGGTTTGCGT
ATTGGGCGCTCTTCCGCTTCCTCGCTCACTGACTCGCTGCGCTCGGTCGTTCGGCTGCGGCGAGCGGTAT
CAGCTCACTCAAAGGCGGTAATACGGTTATCCACAGAATCAGGGGATAACGCAGGAAAGAACATGTGAGC
AAAAGGCCAGCAAAAGGCCAGGAACCGTAAAAAGGCCGCGTTGCTGGCGTTTTTCCATAGGCTCCGCCCC
CCTGACGAGCATCACAAAAATCGACGCTCAAGTCAGAGGTGGCGAAACCCGACAGGACTATAAAGATACC
AGGCGTTTCCCCCTGGAAGCTCCCTCGTGCGCTCTCCTGTTCCGACCCTGCCGCTTACCGGATACCTGTC
CGCCTTTCTCCCTTCGGGAAGCGTGGCGCTTTCTCATAGCTCACGCTGTAGGTATCTCAGTTCGGTGTAG
GTCGTTCGCTCCAAGCTGGGCTGTGTGCACGAACCCCCCGTTCAGCCCGACCGCTGCGCCTTATCCGGTA
ACTATCGTCTTGAGTCCAACCCGGTAAGACACGACTTATCGCCACTGGCAGCAGCCACTGGTAACAGGAT
TAGCAGAGCGAGGTATGTAGGCGGTGCTACAGAGTTCTTGAAGTGGTGGCCTAACTACGGCTACACTAGA
AGAACAGTATTTGGTATCTGCGCTCTGCTGAAGCCAGTTACCTTCGGAAAAAGAGTTGGTAGCTCTTGAT
CCGGCAAACAAACCACCGCTGGTAGCGGTGGTTTTTTTGTTTGCAAGCAGCAGATTACGCGCAGAAAAAA
AGGATCTCAAGAAGATCCTTTGATCTTTTCTACGGGGTCTGACGCTCAGTGGAACGAAAACTCACGTTAA
GGGATTTTGGTCATGAGATTATCAAAAAGGATCTTCACCTAGATCCTTTTAAATTAAAAATGAAGTTTTA
AATCAATCTAAAGTATATATGAGTAAACTTGGTCTGACAGTTACCAATGCTTAATCAGTGAGGCACCTAT
CTCAGCGATCTGTCTATTTCGTTCATCCATAGTTGCCTGACTCCCCGTCGTGTAGATAACTACGATACGG
GAGGGCTTACCATCTGGCCCCAGTGCTGCAATGATACCGCGAGACCCACGCTCACCGGCTCCAGATTTAT
CAGCAATAAACCAGCCAGCCGGAAGGGCCGAGCGCAGAAGTGGTCCTGCAACTTTATCCGCCTCCATCCA
GTCTATTAATTGTTGCCGGGAAGCTAGAGTAAGTAGTTCGCCAGTTAATAGTTTGCGCAACGTTGTTGCC
ATTGCTACAGGCATCGTGGTGTCACGCTCGTCGTTTGGTATGGCTTCATTCAGCTCCGGTTCCCAACGAT
CAAGGCGAGTTACATGATCCCCCATGTTGTGCAAAAAAGCGGTTAGCTCCTTCGGTCCTCCGATCGTTGT
CAGAAGTAAGTTGGCCGCAGTGTTATCACTCATGGTTATGGCAGCACTGCATAATTCTCTTACTGTCATG
CCATCCGTAAGATGCTTTTCTGTGACTGGTGAGTACTCAACCAAGTCATTCTGAGAATAGTGTATGCGGC
GACCGAGTTGCTCTTGCCCGGCGTCAATACGGGATAATACCGCGCCACATAGCAGAACTTTAAAAGTGCT
CATCATTGGAAAACGTTCTTCGGGGCGAAAACTCTCAAGGATCTTACCGCTGTTGAGATCCAGTTCGATG
TAACCCACTCGTGCACCCAACTGATCTTCAGCATCTTTTACTTTCACCAGCGTTTCTGGGTGAGCAAAAA
CAGGAAGGCAAAATGCCGCAAAAAAGGGAATAAGGGCGACACGGAAATGTTGAATACTCATACTCTTCCT
TTTTCAATATTATTGAAGCATTTATCAGGGTTATTGTCTCATGAGCGGATACATATTTGAATGTATTTAG
AAAAATAAACAAATAGGGGTTCCGCGCACATTTCCCCGAAAAGTGCCACCTGACGTCGACGGATCGGGAG
ATCTCCCGATCCCCTATGGTGCACTCTCAGTACAATCTGCTCTGATGCCGCATAGTTAAGCCAGTATCTG
CTCCCTGCTTGTGTGTTGGAGGTCGCTGAGTAGTGCGCGAGCAAAATTTAAGCTACAACAAGGCAAGGCT
TGACCGACAATTGCATGAAGAATCTGCTTAGGGTTAGGCGTTTTGCGCTGCTTCGCGATGTACGGGCCAG
ATATACGCGTT
Features (pLannotate 1.2.2; 27 found; start..end, strand, type, name):
      1..380     +  enhancer       CMV enhancer: human cytomegalovirus immediate early enhancer
    381..584     +  promoter       CMV promoter: human cytomegalovirus (CMV) immediate early promoter
    586..605     +  promoter       PLtetO-1 promoter (fragment): modified phage lambda PL promoter with tet operator sites (Lutz and Bujard, 1997)
    607..626     +  promoter       PLtetO-1 promoter (fragment): modified phage lambda PL promoter with tet operator sites (Lutz and Bujard, 1997)
    634..667     +  promoter       TRE3GV promoter (fragment): 3rd-generation Tet-responsive promoter that can be activated by binding of Tet-On® 3G, optimized for retroviral and lentiviral vectors
    827..1789    +  CDS            birA: BIRA_ECOLI - Also known as bioR, dhbB. Experimental evidence at protein level: Swiss-Prot protein existence level 1. Acts both as a biotin--[acetyl-CoA-carboxylase] ligase and a biotin-operon repressor. In the presence of ATP, BirA activates biotin to form the BirA-biotinyl-5'-adenylate (BirA-bio-5'-AMP or holoBirA) complex. HoloBirA can either transfer the biotinyl moiety to the biotin carboxyl carrier protein (BCCP) subunit of acetyl-CoA carboxylase, or bind to the biotin operator site and inhibit transcription of the operon. From Escherichia coli (strain K12).
   1790..1815    +  CDS            3xHA (fragment): three tandem HA epitope tags
   1847..1866    +  CDS            Strep-Tag II (fragment): peptide that binds Strep-Tactin®, an engineered form of streptavidin
   1907..1929    +  CDS            Strep-Tag II (fragment): peptide that binds Strep-Tactin®, an engineered form of streptavidin
   1943..1967    +  protein_bind   attB1: mutant version of attB; recombination site for the Gateway® BP reaction BP Clonase™
   1973..3370    +  CDS            SOX10: SOX10_HUMAN - Experimental evidence at protein level: Swiss-Prot protein existence level 1. Transcription factor that plays a central role in developing and mature glia (By similarity). Specifically activates expression of myelin genes, during oligodendrocyte (OL) maturation, such as DUSP15 and MYRF, thereby playing a central role in oligodendrocyte maturation and CNS myelination (By similarity). Once induced, MYRF cooperates with SOX10 to implement the myelination program (By similarity). Transcriptional activator of MITF, acting synergistically with PAX3 (PubMed:21965087). Transcriptional ac
   3375..3399    -  protein_bind   attB2: mutant version of attB; recombination site for the Gateway® BP reaction BP Clonase™
   3443..3667    +  polyA_signal   bGH poly(A) signal: bovine growth hormone polyadenylation signal
   3671..3692    +  promoter       SV40 promoter (fragment): SV40 enhancer and early promoter
   3713..3946    +  rep_origin     f1 ori (fragment) (sequence partly withheld): f1 bacteriophage origin of replication; arrow indicates direction of (+) strand synthesis
   3951..3998    +  protein_bind   FRT: FLP-mediated recombination occurs in the 8-bp core sequence TCTAGAAA (Turan and Bode, 2011). FLP recombinase from the Saccharomyces cerevisiae 2μ plasmid
   4006..5028    +  CDS            HygR: aminoglycoside phosphotransferase from E. coli; aph(4)-Ia; confers resistance to hygromycin
   5038..5163    +  CDS            ble (fragment): BLE_KLEPN - Experimental evidence at protein level: Swiss-Prot protein existence level 1. Binding protein with a strong affinity to the bleomycin family of antibiotics. Binds to CL990; an antimitotic-antibiotic compound. From Klebsiella pneumoniae.
   5158..5279    +  polyA_signal   SV40 poly(A) signal: SV40 polyadenylation signal
   5352..5368    -  protein_bind   lac operator: The lac repressor binds to the lac operator to inhibit transcription in E. coli. This inhibition can be relieved by adding lactose or isopropyl-β-D-thiogalactopyranoside (IPTG). lac repressor encoded by lacI
   5376..5406    -  promoter       lac promoter: promoter for the E. coli lac operon
   5421..5442    -  protein_bind   CAP binding site: CAP binding activates transcription in the presence of cAMP. E. coli catabolite activator protein
   5455..5547    -  CDS            lacI (fragment): lac repressor; lacI; The lac repressor binds to the lac operator to inhibit transcription in E. coli. This inhibition can be relieved by adding lactose or isopropyl-β-D-thiogalactopyranoside (IPTG).
   5730..6318    -  rep_origin     ori: high-copy-number ColE1/pMB1/pBR322/pUC origin of replication
   6489..7349    -  CDS            AmpR: β-lactamase; bla; confers resistance to ampicillin, carbenicillin, and related antibiotics
   7350..7454    -  promoter       AmpR promoter: bla
   7513..7565    -  misc_feature   bom (fragment): basis of mobility region from pBR322
