[The description below was written by a language model from this plasmid's Addgene catalogue record and pLannotate feature annotations shown in this document.]
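Description:
MAC_N_SOX10 is a 7.7 kb mammalian expression plasmid that places full-length, unmutated human SOX10 behind an N-terminal MAC tag. It was made by Gateway recombination into the MAC-tag-N destination backbone. It is maintained in E. coli as a high-copy plasmid through a ColE1/pUC-type origin and an ampicillin resistance gene, and hygromycin is the selectable marker for mammalian cells.

Expression is driven by the CMV immediate-early enhancer and promoter. Short tet operator-like fragments are annotated just downstream, which suggests a tetracycline-regulatable CMV promoter that would be repressed in cells expressing the Tet repressor, although the catalogue fields do not state this. The open reading frame begins with an E. coli BirA-derived biotin ligase, followed by an HA epitope and two Strep-Tag II motifs; these parts together make up the MAC tag. An attB1 site follows, then the SOX10 coding sequence, an attB2 site and a bGH polyadenylation signal. An FRT site lies directly upstream of the hygromycin resistance gene. No complete promoter is annotated in front of that gene, an arrangement typical of vectors designed for FLP-mediated integration at a genomic FRT locus, where insertion supplies the promoter and so activates resistance.

The tag design allows two complementary approaches from one construct: Strep-based affinity purification of SOX10 complexes, and proximity biotinylation of nearby proteins by the fused ligase. This fits the associated publication's mapping of human transcription factor protein interaction networks. The HA epitope additionally permits detection of the fusion protein.
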