Addgene plasmid #167791: MAC_N_SOX10
Purpose: Expresses SOX10 in mammalian cells
Depositing lab: Markku Varjosalo. Depositing organization: University of Helsinki. Publication: Human transcription factor protein interaction networks. Goos H, Kinnunen M, Salokas K, Tan Z, Liu X, Yadav L, Zhang Q, Wei GH, Varjosalo M. Nat Commun. 2022 Feb 9;13(1):766. doi: 10.1038/s41467-022-28341-5. PubMed 35140242.
Backbone
  Vector backbone: MAC-tag-N (#108078)
  Vector type: Mammalian Expression
  Selectable markers: Hygromycin
Growth in bacteria
  Bacterial resistance: Ampicillin, 100 μg/mL
  Growth temperature: 37°C
  Growth strain: DH5alpha
  Copy number: High Copy
Gene/Insert
  Gene/Insert name: SOX10 (alt names: Uniprot P56693; ENSG00000100146)
  Species: H. sapiens (human)
  Mutation: no mutations
  Entrez Gene: SOX10 (a.k.a. DOM, PCWH, SOX-10, WS2E, WS4, WS4C)
  Tag / fusion protein: MAC (N terminal on backbone)
  Cloning method: Gateway Cloning
Terms and licenses: Academic/Nonprofit Terms; Industry Terms: Not Available to Industry
How to cite: MAC_N_SOX10 was a gift from Markku Varjosalo (Addgene plasmid # 167791 ; http://n2t.net/addgene:167791 ; RRID:Addgene_167791)
